Addgene plasmid #113086: EasyFusion T2A-H2B-TagBFP
Purpose: General donor vector with T2A-H2B-TagBFP coding sequence flanking by restriction sites for generating knock-in donor
Depositing lab: Janet Rossant. Depositing organization: Hospital for Sick Children. Publication: Efficient generation of targeted large insertions by microinjection into two-cell-stage mouse embryos. Gu B, Posfai E, Rossant J. Nat Biotechnol. 2018 Jun 11. pii: nbt.4166. doi: 10.1038/nbt.4166. PubMed 29889212.
Backbone
  Vector backbone: pbluescript
  Vector type: Synthetic Biology
Growth in bacteria
  Bacterial resistance: Ampicillin, 100 μg/mL
  Growth temperature: 37°C
  Growth strain: DH5alpha
  Copy number: High Copy
Gene/Insert
  Gene/Insert name: T2A-H2B-TagBFP
  Species: Synthetic
  Cloning method: Gibson Cloning
  Sequencing primers: 5′ CACACAGGAAACAGCTATGAC; 3′ CGCAACTGTTGGGAAGGGC
Terms and licenses: Academic/Nonprofit Terms; Industry Terms: Not Available to Industry
How to cite: EasyFusion T2A-H2B-TagBFP was a gift from Janet Rossant (Addgene plasmid # 113086 ; http://n2t.net/addgene:113086 ; RRID:Addgene_113086)
