[The description below was written by a language model from this plasmid's Addgene catalogue record and pLannotate feature annotations shown in this document.]
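Description:
EasyFusion T2A-H2B-TagBFP is a pBluescript-based general donor vector of about 4.1 kb, designed as a starting template for building knock-in donors. It is propagated in E. coli as a high-copy plasmid through a ColE1/pUC-type origin and selected with ampicillin via the β-lactamase gene and its native promoter. The backbone keeps the usual pBluescript features: an f1 phage origin for single-stranded DNA production, a lac promoter/operator region with a CAP binding site, a lacZα fragment, and T7 and T3 promoters flanking the cloning region.

The payload is a synthetic T2A-H2B-TagBFP coding cassette, inserted by Gibson assembly between two remaining fragments of the pBluescript multiple cloning site. It lies on the reverse strand of the deposited sequence, in the same direction as the T3 and lac promoters. The annotation identifies human histone H2B fused upstream of the monomeric blue fluorescent protein TagBFP. The T2A element named in the catalogue entry is not separately annotated, but a short unannotated stretch ahead of H2B is where it would be expected. No eukaryotic promoter or polyadenylation signal is annotated, which fits the intended design: homology arms for a chosen locus are cloned into the flanking restriction sites so that the cassette is placed in frame at the end of an endogenous coding sequence. After targeting, the self-cleaving T2A peptide would separate the endogenous protein from H2B-TagBFP, producing a chromatin-bound, nuclear blue reporter driven by the target gene's own regulation. The associated work concerns targeted large insertions by microinjection into two-cell-stage mouse embryos.
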