Features (pLannotate 1.2.2; 15 found; start..end, strand, type, name):
    379..1239    -  CDS            AmpR: β-lactamase; bla; confers resistance to ampicillin, carbenicillin, and related antibiotics
   1240..1344    -  promoter       AmpR promoter: bla
   1371..1799    +  rep_origin     f1 ori (sequence partly withheld): f1 bacteriophage origin of replication; arrow indicates direction of (+) strand synthesis
   1830..1985    -  CDS            lacZα (fragment): LacZα fragment of β-galactosidase; lacZ fragment
   1993..2011    +  promoter       T7 promoter: promoter for bacteriophage T7 RNA polymerase
   2020..2061    +  misc_feature   MCS (fragment): pBluescript multiple cloning site
   2071..2769    -  CDS            TagBFP: TagBFP is a basic (constitutively fluorescent) blue fluorescent protein published in 2008, derived from Entacmaea quadricolor. It is reported to be a very rapidly-maturing monomer with very low acid sensitivity.
   2788..3165    -  CDS            H2B: human histone H2B; HIST1H2BJ
   3226..3279    +  misc_feature   MCS (fragment): pBluescript multiple cloning site
   3292..3310    -  promoter       T3 promoter: promoter for bacteriophage T3 RNA polymerase
   3355..3371    -  protein_bind   lac operator: The lac repressor binds to the lac operator to inhibit transcription in E. coli. This inhibition can be relieved by adding lactose or isopropyl-β-D-thiogalactopyranoside (IPTG). lac repressor encoded by lacI
   3379..3409    -  promoter       lac promoter: promoter for the E. coli lac operon
   3424..3445    -  protein_bind   CAP binding site: CAP binding activates transcription in the presence of cAMP. E. coli catabolite activator protein
   3458..3550    -  CDS            lacI (fragment): lac repressor; lacI; The lac repressor binds to the lac operator to inhibit transcription in E. coli. This inhibition can be relieved by adding lactose or isopropyl-β-D-thiogalactopyranoside (IPTG).
   3733..208     -  rep_origin     ori (across the origin): high-copy-number ColE1/pMB1/pBR322/pUC origin of replication
>Addgene plasmid #113086 | EasyFusion T2A-H2B-TagBFP | addgene full sequence | sequence record 217814 | Addgene NGS Result
GTATGTAGGCGGTGCTACAGAGTTCTTGAAGTGGTGGCCTAACTACGGCTACACTAGAAGAACAGTATTT
GGTATCTGCGCTCTGCTGAAGCCAGTTACCTTCGGAAAAAGAGTTGGTAGCTCTTGATCCGGCAAACAAA
CCACCGCTGGTAGCGGTGGTTTTTTTGTTTGCAAGCAGCAGATTACGCGCAGAAAAAAAGGATCTCAAGA
AGATCCTTTGATCTTTTCTACGGGGTCTGACGCTCAGTGGAACGAAAACTCACGTTAAGGGATTTTGGTC
ATGAGATTATCAAAAAGGATCTTCACCTAGATCCTTTTAAATTAAAAATGAAGTTTTAAATCAATCTAAA
GTATATATGAGTAAACTTGGTCTGACAGTTACCAATGCTTAATCAGTGAGGCACCTATCTCAGCGATCTG
TCTATTTCGTTCATCCATAGTTGCCTGACTCCCCGTCGTGTAGATAACTACGATACGGGAGGGCTTACCA
TCTGGCCCCAGTGCTGCAATGATACCGCGAGACCCACGCTCACCGGCTCCAGATTTATCAGCAATAAACC
AGCCAGCCGGAAGGGCCGAGCGCAGAAGTGGTCCTGCAACTTTATCCGCCTCCATCCAGTCTATTAATTG
TTGCCGGGAAGCTAGAGTAAGTAGTTCGCCAGTTAATAGTTTGCGCAACGTTGTTGCCATTGCTACAGGC
ATCGTGGTGTCACGCTCGTCGTTTGGTATGGCTTCATTCAGCTCCGGTTCCCAACGATCAAGGCGAGTTA
CATGATCCCCCATGTTGTGCAAAAAAGCGGTTAGCTCCTTCGGTCCTCCGATCGTTGTCAGAAGTAAGTT
GGCCGCAGTGTTATCACTCATGGTTATGGCAGCACTGCATAATTCTCTTACTGTCATGCCATCCGTAAGA
TGCTTTTCTGTGACTGGTGAGTACTCAACCAAGTCATTCTGAGAATAGTGTATGCGGCGACCGAGTTGCT
CTTGCCCGGCGTCAATACGGGATAATACCGCGCCACATAGCAGAACTTTAAAAGTGCTCATCATTGGAAA
ACGTTCTTCGGGGCGAAAACTCTCAAGGATCTTACCGCTGTTGAGATCCAGTTCGATGTAACCCACTCGT
GCACCCAACTGATCTTCAGCATCTTTTACTTTCACCAGCGTTTCTGGGTGAGCAAAAACAGGAAGGCAAA
ATGCCGCAAAAAAGGGAATAAGGGCGACACGGAAATGTTGAATACTCATACTCTTCCTTTTTCAATATTA
TTGAAGCATTTATCAGGGTTATTGTCTCATGAGCGGATACATATTTGAATGTATTTAGAAAAATAAACAA
ATAGGGGTTCCGCGCACATTTCCCCGAAAAGTGCCACCTG
[124 nt withheld, positions 1371-1494]
C
[91 nt withheld, positions 1496-1586]
A
[49 nt withheld, positions 1588-1636]
CCTTTGACGTTGGAGTCCACGTTCTTT
[37 nt withheld, positions 1664-1700]
ACCCTATCTCGGTCTATTCTTTTGATTTATAAGGGATTTTGCCGATTTCGGCCTATTGGTTAAAAAATGA
GCTGATTTAACAAAAATTTAACGCGAATTTTAACAAAATATTAACGCTTACAATTTCCATTCGCCATTCA
GGCTGCGCAACTGTTGGGAAGGGCGATCGGTGCGGGCCTCTTCGCTATTACGCCAGCTGGCGAAAGGGGG
ATGTGCTGCAAGGCGATTAAGTTGGGTAACGCCAGGGTTTTCCCAGTCACGACGTTGTAAAACGACGGCC
AGTGAGCGCGCGTAATACGACTCACTATAGGGCGAATTGGAGCTCCACCGCGGTGGCGGCCGCTCTAGAA
CTAGTGGATCCTTAACCGCCATTAAGCTTGTGCCCCAGTTTGCTAGGGAGGTCGCAGTATCTGGCCACTG
CCACCTCGTGCTGCTCGACGTAGGTCTCGTTGTTGGCCTCCTTGATTCTTTCCAGTCTGTAGTCCACATA
GTAGACGCCAGGCATCTTGAGGTTCTTAGCGGGTTTCTTGGATCTATATGTGGTCTTGATGTTTGCGATC
AGATGGCTCCCGCCCACGAGCTTCAGGGCCATGTCGTTTCTGCCTTCCAGGCCGCCGTCAGCGGGGTACA
GCGTCTCGGTGAAGGCCTCCCAGCCGAGTGTTTTCTTCTGCATCACAGGGCCGTTGGATGTGAAGTTCAC
CCCTCTGATCTTGACGTTGTAGATGAGGCAGCCGTCCTGGAGGCTGGTGTCCTGGGTAGCGGTCAGCACG
CCCCCGTCTTCGTATGTGGTGACTCTCTCCCATGTGAAGCCCTCAGGGAAGGACTGCTTGAAGAAGTCGG
GGATGCCCTGGGTGTGGTTGATGAAGGTCTTGCTGCCGTAGAGGAAGCTAGTAGCCAGGATGTCGAAGGC
GAAGGGGAGAGGGCCGCCCTCGACCACCTTGATTCTCATGGTCTGGGTGCCCTCGTAGGGCTTGCCTTCG
CCCTCGGATGTGCACTTGAAGTGATGGTTGTCCACGGTGCCCTCCATGTACAGCTTCATGTGCATGTTCT
CCTTAATCAGCTCGCTCATGGTGGCGACCGGTGGATCCTTAGCGCTGGTGTACTTGGTGATGGCCTTAGT
ACCCTCGGACACGGCGTGCTTGGCCAACTCCCCAGGCAGCAGCAGGCGCACGGCCGTCTGGATCTCCCTG
GAGGTGATGGTCGAGCGCTTGTTGTAATGCGCCAGGCGGGAAGCCTCACCTGCGATGCGCTCGAAAATGT
CGTTCACAAACGAATTCATGATGCCCATGGCCTTGGACGAAATGCCGGTGTCAGGGTGGACCTGCTTCAG
AACCTTGTACACATAGATGGAATAGCTCTCCTTGCGGCTGCGCTTGCGCTTCTTGCCGCCTTTCTTCTGC
GCCTTAGTCACCGCCTTCTTGGAGCCCTTTTTCGGGGCGGGAGCAGACTTCGCTGGCTCTGGCATACCGG
TAGGGCCGGGATTCTCCTCCACGTCACCGCATGTTAGAAGACTTCCTCTGCCCTCGAATTCGATATCAAG
CTTATCGATACCGTCGACCTCGAGGGGGGGCCCGGTACCCAGCTTTTGTTCCCTTTAGTGAGGGTTAATT
GCGCGCTTGGCGTAATCATGGTCATAGCTGTTTCCTGTGTGAAATTGTTATCCGCTCACAATTCCACACA
ACATACGAGCCGGAAGCATAAAGTGTAAAGCCTGGGGTGCCTAATGAGTGAGCTAACTCACATTAATTGC
GTTGCGCTCACTGCCCGCTTTCCAGTCGGGAAACCTGTCGTGCCAGCTGCATTAATGAATCGGCCAACGC
GCGGGGAGAGGCGGTTTGCGTATTGGGCGCTCTTCCGCTTCCTCGCTCACTGACTCGCTGCGCTCGGTCG
TTCGGCTGCGGCGAGCGGTATCAGCTCACTCAAAGGCGGTAATACGGTTATCCACAGAATCAGGGGATAA
CGCAGGAAAGAACATGTGAGCAAAAGGCCAGCAAAAGGCCAGGAACCGTAAAAAGGCCGCGTTGCTGGCG
TTTTTCCATAGGCTCCGCCCCCCTGACGAGCATCACAAAAATCGACGCTCAAGTCAGAGGTGGCGAAACC
CGACAGGACTATAAAGATACCAGGCGTTTCCCCCTGGAAGCTCCCTCGTGCGCTCTCCTGTTCCGACCCT
GCCGCTTACCGGATACCTGTCCGCCTTTCTCCCTTCGGGAAGCGTGGCGCTTTCTCATAGCTCACGCTGT
AGGTATCTCAGTTCGGTGTAGGTCGTTCGCTCCAAGCTGGGCTGTGTGCACGAACCCCCCGTTCAGCCCG
ACCGCTGCGCCTTATCCGGTAACTATCGTCTTGAGTCCAACCCGGTAAGACACGACTTATCGCCACTGGC
AGCAGCCACTGGTAACAGGATTAGCAGAGCGAG
