>Addgene plasmid #113086 | EasyFusion T2A-H2B-TagBFP | depositor partial sequence | sequence record 213300 | EasyFusion T2A-H2B-TagBFP sequence 4114 bps
[52 nt withheld, positions 1-52]
C
[91 nt withheld, positions 54-144]
A
[49 nt withheld, positions 146-194]
CCTTTGACGTTGGAGTCCACGTTCTTT
[37 nt withheld, positions 222-258]
ACCCTATCTCGGTCTATTCTTTTGATTTATAAGGGATTTTGCCGATTTCGGCCTATTGGTTAAAAAATGA
GCTGATTTAACAAAAATTTAACGCGAATTTTAACAAAATATTAACGCTTACAATTTAGGTGGCACTTTTC
GGGGAAATGTGCGCGGAACCCCTATTTGTTTATTTTTCTAAATACATTCAAATATGTATCCGCTCATGAG
ACAATAACCCTGATAAATGCTTCAATAATATTGAAAAAGGAAGAGTATGAGTATTCAACATTTCCGTGTC
GCCCTTATTCCCTTTTTTGCGGCATTTTGCCTTCCTGTTTTTGCTCACCCAGAAACGCTGGTGAAAGTAA
AAGATGCTGAAGATCAGTTGGGTGCACGAGTGGGTTACATCGAACTGGATCTCAACAGCGGTAAGATCCT
TGAGAGTTTTCGCCCCGAAGAACGTTTTCCAATGATGAGCACTTTTAAAGTTCTGCTATGTGGCGCGGTA
TTATCCCGTATTGACGCCGGGCAAGAGCAACTCGGTCGCCGCATACACTATTCTCAGAATGACTTGGTTG
AGTACTCACCAGTCACAGAAAAGCATCTTACGGATGGCATGACAGTAAGAGAATTATGCAGTGCTGCCAT
AACCATGAGTGATAACACTGCGGCCAACTTACTTCTGACAACGATCGGAGGACCGAAGGAGCTAACCGCT
TTTTTGCACAACATGGGGGATCATGTAACTCGCCTTGATCGTTGGGAACCGGAGCTGAATGAAGCCATAC
CAAACGACGAGCGTGACACCACGATGCCTGTAGCAATGGCAACAACGTTGCGCAAACTATTAACTGGCGA
ACTACTTACTCTAGCTTCCCGGCAACAATTAATAGACTGGATGGAGGCGGATAAAGTTGCAGGACCACTT
CTGCGCTCGGCCCTTCCGGCTGGCTGGTTTATTGCTGATAAATCTGGAGCCGGTGAGCGTGGGTCTCGCG
GTATCATTGCAGCACTGGGGCCAGATGGTAAGCCCTCCCGTATCGTAGTTATCTACACGACGGGGAGTCA
GGCAACTATGGATGAACGAAATAGACAGATCGCTGAGATAGGTGCCTCACTGATTAAGCATTGGTAACTG
TCAGACCAAGTTTACTCATATATACTTTAGATTGATTTAAAACTTCATTTTTAATTTAAAAGGATCTAGG
TGAAGATCCTTTTTGATAATCTCATGACCAAAATCCCTTAACGTGAGTTTTCGTTCCACTGAGCGTCAGA
CCCCGTAGAAAAGATCAAAGGATCTTCTTGAGATCCTTTTTTTCTGCGCGTAATCTGCTGCTTGCAAACA
AAAAAACCACCGCTACCAGCGGTGGTTTGTTTGCCGGATCAAGAGCTACCAACTCTTTTTCCGAAGGTAA
CTGGCTTCAGCAGAGCGCAGATACCAAATACTGTCCTTCTAGTGTAGCCGTAGTTAGGCCACCACTTCAA
GAACTCTGTAGCACCGCCTACATACCTCGCTCTGCTAATCCTGTTACCAGTGGCTGCTGCCAGTGGCGAT
AAGTCGTGTCTTACCGGGTTGGACTCAAGACGATAGTTACCGGATAAGGCGCAGCGGTCGGGCTGAACGG
GGGGTTCGTGCACACAGCCCAGCTTGGAGCGAACGACCTACACCGAACTGAGATACCTACAGCGTGAGCT
ATGAGAAAGCGCCACGCTTCCCGAAGGGAGAAAGGCGGACAGGTATCCGGTAAGCGGCAGGGTCGGAACA
GGAGAGCGCACGAGGGAGCTTCCAGGGGGAAACGCCTGGTATCTTTATAGTCCTGTCGGGTTTCGCCACC
TCTGACTTGAGCGTCGATTTTTGTGATGCTCGTCAGGGGGGCGGAGCCTATGGAAAAACGCCAGCAACGC
GGCCTTTTTACGGTTCCTGGCCTTTTGCTGGCCTTTTGCTCACATGTTCTTTCCTGCGTTATCCCCTGAT
TCTGTGGATAACCGTATTACCGCCTTTGAGTGAGCTGATACCGCTCGCCGCAGCCGAACGACCGAGCGCA
GCGAGTCAGTGAGCGAGGAAGCGGAAGAGCGCCCAATACGCAAACCGCCTCTCCCCGCGCGTTGGCCGAT
TCATTAATGCAGCTGGCACGACAGGTTTCCCGACTGGAAAGCGGGCAGTGAGCGCAACGCAATTAATGTG
AGTTAGCTCACTCATTAGGCACCCCAGGCTTTACACTTTATGCTTCCGGCTCGTATGTTGTGTGGAATTG
TGAGCGGATAACAATTTCACACAGGAAACAGCTATGACCATGATTACGCCAAGCGCGCAATTAACCCTCA
CTAAAGGGAACAAAAGCTGGGTACCGGGCCCCCCCTCGAGGTCGACGGTATCGATAAGCTTGATATCGAA
TTCGAGGGCAGAGGAAGTCTTCTAACATGCGGTGACGTGGAGGAGAATCCCGGCCCTACCGGTATGCCAG
AGCCAGCGAAGTCTGCTCCCGCCCCGAAAAAGGGCTCCAAGAAGGCGGTGACTAAGGCGCAGAAGAAAGG
CGGCAAGAAGCGCAAGCGCAGCCGCAAGGAGAGCTATTCCATCTATGTGTACAAGGTTCTGAAGCAGGTC
CACCCTGACACCGGCATTTCGTCCAAGGCCATGGGCATCATGAATTCGTTTGTGAACGACATTTTCGAGC
GCATCGCAGGTGAGGCTTCCCGCCTGGCGCATTACAACAAGCGCTCGACCATCACCTCCAGGGAGATCCA
GACGGCCGTGCGCCTGCTGCTGCCTGGGGAGTTGGCCAAGCACGCCGTGTCCGAGGGTACTAAGGCCATC
ACCAAGTACACCAGCGCTAAGGATCCACCGGTCGCCACCATGAGCGAGCTGATTAAGGAGAACATGCACA
TGAAGCTGTACATGGAGGGCACCGTGGACAACCATCACTTCAAGTGCACATCCGAGGGCGAAGGCAAGCC
CTACGAGGGCACCCAGACCATGAGAATCAAGGTGGTCGAGGGCGGCCCTCTCCCCTTCGCCTTCGACATC
CTGGCTACTAGCTTCCTCTACGGCAGCAAGACCTTCATCAACCACACCCAGGGCATCCCCGACTTCTTCA
AGCAGTCCTTCCCTGAGGGCTTCACATGGGAGAGAGTCACCACATACGAAGACGGGGGCGTGCTGACCGC
TACCCAGGACACCAGCCTCCAGGACGGCTGCCTCATCTACAACGTCAAGATCAGAGGGGTGAACTTCACA
TCCAACGGCCCTGTGATGCAGAAGAAAACACTCGGCTGGGAGGCCTTCACCGAGACGCTGTACCCCGCTG
ACGGCGGCCTGGAAGGCAGAAACGACATGGCCCTGAAGCTCGTGGGCGGGAGCCATCTGATCGCAAACAT
CAAGACCACATATAGATCCAAGAAACCCGCTAAGAACCTCAAGATGCCTGGCGTCTACTATGTGGACTAC
AGACTGGAAAGAATCAAGGAGGCCAACAACGAGACCTACGTCGAGCAGCACGAGGTGGCAGTGGCCAGAT
ACTGCGACCTCCCTAGCAAACTGGGGCACAAGCTTAATGGCGGTTAAGGATCCACTAGTTCTAGAGCGGC
CGCCACCGCGGTGGAGCTCCAATTCGCCCTATAGTGAGTCGTATTACGCGCGCTCACTGGCCGTCGTTTT
ACAACGTCGTGACTGGGAAAACCCTGGCGTTACCCAACTTAATCGCCTTGCAGCACATCCCCCTTTCGCC
AGCTGGCGTAATAGCGAAGAGGCCCGCACCGATCGCCCTTCCCAACAGTTGCGCAGCCTGAATGGCGAAT
GGG
[73 nt withheld, positions 4042-4114]
